>Addgene plasmid #103598 | LSB-hsa-miR-514a-5p | depositor full sequence | sequence record 196244 | Full Sequence
AATTGAGGGGATAACGCAGGAAAGAACATGTGAGCAAAAGGCCAGCAAAAGGCCAGGAACCGTAAAAAGG
CCGCGTTGCTGGCGTTTTTCCATAGGCTCCGCCCCCCTGACGAGCATCACAAAAATCGACGCTCAAGTCA
GAGGTGGCGAAACCCGACAGGACTATAAAGATACCAGGCGTTTCCCCCTGGAAGCTCCCTCGTGCGCTCT
CCTGTTCCGACCCTGCCGCTTACCGGATACCTGTCCGCCTTTCTCCCTTCGGGAAGCGTGGCGCTTTCTC
ATAGCTCACGCTGTAGGTATCTCAGTTCGGTGTAGGTCGTTCGCTCCAAGCTGGGCTGTGTGCACGAACC
CCCCGTTCAGCCCGACCGCTGCGCCTTATCCGGTAACTATCGTCTTGAGTCCAACCCGGTAAGACACGAC
TTATCGCCACTGGCAGCAGCCACTGGTAACAGGATTAGCAGAGCGAGGTATGTAGGCGGTGCTACAGAGT
TCTTGAAGTGGTGGCCTAACTACGGCTACACTAGAAGAACAGTATTTGGTATCTGCGCTCTGCTGAAGCC
AGTTACCTTCGGAAAAAGAGTTGGTAGCTCTTGATCCGGCAAACAAACCACCGCTGGTAGCGGTGGTTTT
TTTGTTTGCAAGCAGCAGATTACGCGCAGAAAAAAAGGATCTCAAGAAGATCCTTTGATCTTTTCTACGG
GGTCTGACGCTCAGTGGAACGAAAACTCACGTTAAGGGATTTTGGTCATGAGATTATCAAAAAGGATCTT
CACCTAGATCCTTTTAAATTAAAAATGAAGTTTTAAATCAATCTAAAGTATATATGAGTAAACTTGGTCT
GACAGTTACCAATGCTTAATCAGTGAGGCACCTATCTCAGCGATCTGTCTATTTCGTTCATCCATAGTTG
CCTGACTCCCCGTCGTGTAGATAACTACGATACGGGAGGGCTTACCATCTGGCCCCAGTGCTGCAATGAT
ACCGCGAGAACCACGCTCACCGGCTCCAGATTTATCAGCAATAAACCAGCCAGCCGGAAGGGCCGAGCGC
AGAAGTGGTCCTGCAACTTTATCCGCCTCCATCCAGTCTATTAATTGTTGCCGGGAAGCTAGAGTAAGTA
GTTCGCCAGTTAATAGTTTGCGCAACGTTGTTGCCATTGCTACAGGCATCGTGGTGTCACGCTCGTCGTT
TGGTATGGCTTCATTCAGCTCCGGTTCCCAACGATCAAGGCGAGTTACATGATCCCCCATGTTGTGCAAA
AAAGCGGTTAGCTCCTTCGGTCCTCCGATCGTTGTCAGAAGTAAGTTGGCCGCAGTGTTATCACTCATGG
TTATGGCAGCACTGCATAATTCTCTTACTGTCATGCCATCCGTAAGATGCTTTTCTGTGACTGGTGAGTA
CTCAACCAAGTCATTCTGAGAATAGTGTATGCGGCGACCGAGTTGCTCTTGCCCGGCGTCAATACGGGAT
AATACCGCGCCACATAGCAGAACTTTAAAAGTGCTCATCATTGGAAAACGTTCTTCGGGGCGAAAACTCT
CAAGGATCTTACCGCTGTTGAGATCCAGTTCGATGTAACCCACTCGTGCACCCAACTGATCTTCAGCATC
TTTTACTTTCACCAGCGTTTCTGGGTGAGCAAAAACAGGAAGGCAAAATGCCGCAAAAAAGGGAATAAGG
GCGACACGGAAATGTTGAATACTCATACTCTTCCTTTTTCAATATTATTGAAGCATTTATCAGGGTTATT
GTCTCATGAGCGGATACATATTTGAATGTAGCTCCGAATTTCTCGAGGGCTTGTCGACGACGGCGGTCTC
CGTCGTCAGGATCATGAATTCGACCCGCCTGCCACCATGACCGAGTACAAGCCCACGGTGCGCCTCGCCA
CCCGCGACGACGTCCCCCGGGCCGTACGCACCCTCGCCGCCGCGTTCGCCGACTACCCCGCCACGCGCCA
CACCGTCGACCCGGACCGCCACATCGAGCGGGTCACCGAGCTGCAAGAACTCTTCCTCACGCGCGTCGGG
CTCGACATCGGCAAGGTGTGGGTCGCGGACGACGGCGCCGCGGTGGCGGTCTGGACCACGCCGGAGAGCG
TCGAAGCGGGGGCGGTGTTCGCCGAGATCGGCCCGCGCATGGCCGAGTTGAGCGGTTCCCGGCTGGCCGC
GCAGCAACAGATGGAAGGCCTCCTGGCGCCGCACCGGCCCAAGGAGCCCGCGTGGTTCCTGGCCACCGTC
GGCGTCTCGCCCGACCACCAGGGCAAGGGTCTGGGCAGCGCCGTCGTGCTCCCCGGAGTGGAGGCGGCCG
AGCGCGCCGGGGTGCCCGCCTTCCTGGAGACATCCGCGCCCCGCAACCTCCCCTTCTACGAGCGGCTCGG
CTTCACCGTCACCGCCGACGTCGAGGTGCCCGAAGGACCGCGCACCTGGTGCATGACCCGCAAGCCCGGT
GCCTGATACGCGTGAATTCACTCCTCAGGTGCAGGCTGCCTATCAGAAGGTGGTGGCTGGTGTGGCCAAT
GCCCTGGCTCACAAATACCACTGAGATCTTTTTCCCTCTGCCAAAAATTATGGGGACATCATGAAGCCCC
TTGAGCATCTGACTTCTGGCTAATAAAGGAAATTTATTTTCATTGCAATAGTGTGTTGGAATTTTTTGTG
TCTCTCACTCGGAAGGACATATGGGAGGGCAAATCATTTAAAACATCAGAATGAGTATTTGGTTTAGAGT
TTGGCAACATATGCCCATATGCTGGCTGCCATGAACAAAGGTTGGCTATAAAGAGGTCATCAGTATATGA
AACAGCCCCCTGCTGTCCATTCCTTATTCCATAGAAAAGCCTTGACTTGAGGTTAGATTTTTTTTATATT
TTGTTTTGTGTTATTTTTTTCTTTAACATCCCTAAAATTTTCCTTACATGTTTTACTAGCCAGATTTTTC
CTCCTCTCCTGACTACTCCCAGTCATAGCTGTCCCTCTTCTCTTATGGAGATCCCTCGACCTGCAGCCCA
AGCTTGAATTCTCTAGAATTACCCTGTTATCCCTATGCTTGGTTTACCGAGCTCTTATTGGTTTTCAAAC
TTCATTGACTGTGCCCAACGCGCCTGGGAGCTCACGGGGACAGCCCCCCCCCAAAGCCCCCAGGGATGTA
ATTACGTCCCTCCCCCGCTAGGGGGCAGCAGCGAGCCGCCCGGGGCTCCGCTCCGGTCCGGCGCTCCCCC
CGCATCCCCGAGCCGGCAGCGTGCGGGGACAGCCCGGGCACGGGGAAGGTGGCACGGGATCGCTTTCCTC
TGAACGCTTCTCGCTGCTCTTTGAGCCTGCAGACACCTGGGGGGATACGGGGAAAAAGCTAGGCTGAAAG
ACCGGTTCTTAGAATGACACGCGCCTGGGAGCTCACGGGGACAGCCCCCCCCCAAAGCCCCCAGGGATGT
AATTACGTCCCTCCCCCGCTAGGGGGCAGCAGCGAGCCGCCCGGGGCTCCGCTCCGGTCCGGCGCTCCCC
CCGCATCCCCGAGCCGGCAGCGTGCGGGGACAGCCCGGGCACGGGGAAGGTGGCACGGGATCGCTTTCCT
CTGAACGCTTCTCGCTGCTCTTTGAGCCTGCAGACACCTGGGGGGATACGGGGAAAAAGCTAACTTCTGA
GACGACAACTTTGTATAGAAAAGTTGGCTCCGAATTCGCCCTTGACAGCAGAGATCCAGTTTGGTTAATT
AATTGGCTCCGGTGCCCGTCAGTGGGCAGAGCGCACATCGCCCACAGTCCCCGAGAAGTTGTGGGGAGGG
GTCGGCAATTGAACCGGTGCCTAGAGAAGGTGGCGCGGGGTAAACTGGGAAAGTGATGTCGTGTACTGGC
TCCGCCTTTTTCCCGAGGGTGGGGGAGAACCGTATATAAGTGCAGTAGTCGCCGTGAACGTTCTTTTTCG
CAACGGGTTTGCCGCCAGAACACAGGTAAGTGCCGTGTGTGGTTCCCGCGGGCCTGGCCTCTTTACGGGT
TATGGCCCTTGCGTGCCTTGAATTACTTCCACCTGGCTGCAGTACGTGATTCTTGATCCCGAGCTTCGGG
TTGGAAGTGGGTGGGAGAGTTCGAGGCCTTGCGCTTAAGGAGCCCCTTCGCCTCGTGCTTGAGTTGAGGC
CTGGCCTGGGCGCTGGGGCCGCCGCGTGCGAATCTGGTGGCACCTTCGCGCCTGTCTCGCTGCTTTCGAT
AAGTCTCTAGCCATTTAAAATTTTTGATGACCTGCTGCGACGCTTTTTTTCTGGCAAGATAGTCTTGTAA
ATGCGGGCCAAGATCTGCACACTGGTATTTCGGTTTTTGGGGCCGCGGGCGGCGACGGGGCCCGTGCGTC
CCAGCGCACATGTTCGGCGAGGCGGGGCCTGCGAGCGCGGCCACCGAGAATCGGACGGGGGTAGTCTCAA
GCTGGCCGGCCTGCTCTGGTGCCTGGCCTCGCGCCGCCGTGTATCGCCCCGCCCTGGGCGGCAAGGCTGG
CCCGGTCGGCACCAGTTGCGTGAGCGGAAAGATGGCCGCTTCCCGGCCCTGCTGCAGGGAGCTCAAAATG
GAGGACGCGGCGCTCGGGAGAGCGGGCGGGTGAGTCACCCACACAAAGGAAAAGGGCCTTTCCGTCCTCA
GCCGTCGCTTCATGTGACTCCACGGAGTACCGGGCGCCGTCCAGGCACCTCGATTAGTTCTCGAGCTTTT
GGAGTACGTCGTCTTTAGGTTGGGGGGAGGGGTTTTATGCGATGGAGTTTCCCCACACTGAGTGGGTGGA
GACTGAAGTTAGGCCAGCTTGGCACTTGATGTAATTCTCCTTGGAATTTGCCCTTTTTGAGTTTGGATCT
TGGTTCATTCTCAAGCCTCAGACAGTGGTTCAAAGTTTTTTTCTTCCATTTCAGGTGTCGTGAGAAGGGC
GAATTCGACCCAAGTTTGTACAAAAAAGCAGGCTGGATCCAGGTGCCACCATGGTGAGCGAGCTGATTAA
GGAGAACATGCACATGAAGCTGTACATGGAGGGCACCGTGAACAACCACCACTTCAAGTGCACATCCGAG
GGCGAAGGCAAGCCCTACGAGGGCACCCAGACCATGAGAATCAAGGCGGTCGAGGGCGGCCCTCTCCCCT
TCGCCTTCGACATCCTGGCTACCAGCTTCATGTACGGCAGCAAAACCTTCATCAACCACACCCAGGGCAT
CCCCGACTTCTTTAAGCAGTCCTTCCCCGAGGGCTTCACATGGGAGAGAGTCACCACATACGAAGATGGG
GGCGTGCTGACCGCTACCCAGGACACCAGCCTCCAGGACGGCTGCCTCATCTACAACGTCAAGATCAGAG
GGGTGAACTTCCCATCCAACGGCCCTGTGATGCAGAAGAAAACACTCGGCTGGGAGGCCTCCACCGAGAC
ACTGTACCCCGCTGACGGCGGCCTGGAAGGCAGAGCCGACATGGCCCTGAAGCTCGTGGGCGGGGGCCAC
CTGATCTGCAACCTTAAGACCACATACAGATCCAAGAAACCCGCTAAGAACCTCAAGATGCCCGGCGTCT
ACTATGTGGACAGGAGACTGGAAAGAATCAAGGAGGCCGACAAAGAGACATACGTCGAGCAGCACGAGGT
GGCTGTGGCCAGATACTGCGACCTCCCTAGCAAACTGGGGCACAAACTTAATTGAGAATTCTACCACCCA
GCTTTCTTGTACAAAGTGGTACGTCTCAAGACCAGAGGTCTCTGCTTAGTGGGCACATGATTGTCACTCT
CCAGAGTACATGATTGTCACTCTCCAGAGTACATGATTGTCACTCTCCAGAGTACATGATTGTCACTCTC
CAGAGTACAACCAGAAGAGACCTGTGCTTCACTCCTCAGGTGCAGGCTGCCTATCAGAAGGTGGTGGCTG
GTGTGGCCAATGCCCTGGCTCACAAATACCACTGAGATCTTTTTCCCTCTGCCAAAAATTATGGGGACAT
CATGAAGCCCCTTGAGCATCTGACTTCTGGCTAATAAAGGAAATTTATTTTCATTGCAATAGTGTGTTGG
AATTTTTTGTGTCTCTCACTCGGAAGGACATATGGGAGGGCAAATCATTTAAAACATCAGAATGAGTATT
TGGTTTAGAGTTTGGCAACATATGCCCATATGCTGGCTGCCATGAACAAAGGTTGGCTATAAAGAGGTCA
TCAGTATATGAAACAGCCCCCTGCTGTCCATTCCTTATTCCATAGAAAAGCCTTGACTTGAGGTTAGATT
TTTTTTATATTTTGTTTTGTGTTATTTTTTTCTTTAACATCCCTAAAATTTTCCTTACATGTTTTACTAG
CCAGATTTTTCCTCCTCTCCTGACTACTCCCAGTCATAGCTGTCCCTCTTCTCTTATGGAGATCCCGAGC
GGTGCGTTTTTATGCTTGTAGTATTGTATAATGTTTTTAAGATCCAAGCTTCTGACCTCTTCTCTTCCTC
CCACAGGGCCTCGAGACAATTGCATCGATGGTACCAGTGAAAGTCTGCAATGAATTCGAGTTGGCGCGCC
TGTCATTCTAAATCTCTCTTTCAGCCTAAAGCTTTTTCCCCGTATCCCCCCAGGTGTCTGCAGGCTCAAA
GAGCAGCGAGAAGCGTTCAGAGGAAAGCGATCCCGTGCCACCTTCCCCGTGCCCGGGCTGTCCCCGCACG
CTGCCGGCTCGGGGATGCGGGGGGAGCGCCGGACCGGAGCGGAGCCCCGGGCGGCTCGCTGCTGCCCCCT
AGCGGGGGAGGGACGTAATTACATCCCTGGGGGCTTTGGGAGGGGGCTGTCCCCGTGAGCTCCCAGGCGC
GCCTGTCATTCTAAATCTCTCTTTCAGCCTAAAGCTTTTTCCCCGTATCCCCCCAGGTGTCTGCAGGCTC
AAAGAGCAGCGAGAAGCGTTCAGAGGAAAGCGATCCCGTGCCACCTTCCCCGTGCCCGGGCTGTCCCCGC
ACGCTGCCGGCTCGGGGATGCGGGGGGAGCGCCGGACCGGAGCGGAGCCCCGGGCGGCTCGCTGCTGCCC
CCTAGCGGGGGAGGGACGTAATTACATCCCTGGGGGCTTTGGGGGGGGGCTGTCCCCGTGAGCTCCCAGG
CGCGCCAACTCGGTACCGTATCGATGTCGACGTTAACGCTAGTGATATCAACTTTGTATAGAAAAGTTGG
CTCCGAATTCGCCCTTGACAGCAGAGATCCAGTTTGGTTAATTAATTGGCTCCGGTGCCCGTCAGTGGGC
AGAGCGCACATCGCCCACAGTCCCCGAGAAGTTGTGGGGAGGGGTCGGCAATTGAACCGGTGCCTAGAGA
AGGTGGCGCGGGGTAAACTGGGAAAGTGATGTCGTGTACTGGCTCCGCCTTTTTCCCGAGGGTGGGGGAG
AACCGTATATAAGTGCAGTAGTCGCCGTGAACGTTCTTTTTCGCAACGGGTTTGCCGCCAGAACACAGGT
AAGTGCCGTGTGTGGTTCCCGCGGGCCTGGCCTCTTTACGGGTTATGGCCCTTGCGTGCCTTGAATTACT
TCCACCTGGCTGCAGTACGTGATTCTTGATCCCGAGCTTCGGGTTGGAAGTGGGTGGGAGAGTTCGAGGC
CTTGCGCTTAAGGAGCCCCTTCGCCTCGTGCTTGAGTTGAGGCCTGGCCTGGGCGCTGGGGCCGCCGCGT
GCGAATCTGGTGGCACCTTCGCGCCTGTCTCGCTGCTTTCGATAAGTCTCTAGCCATTTAAAATTTTTGA
TGACCTGCTGCGACGCTTTTTTTCTGGCAAGATAGTCTTGTAAATGCGGGCCAAGATCTGCACACTGGTA
TTTCGGTTTTTGGGGCCGCGGGCGGCGACGGGGCCCGTGCGTCCCAGCGCACATGTTCGGCGAGGCGGGG
CCTGCGAGCGCGGCCACCGAGAATCGGACGGGGGTAGTCTCAAGCTGGCCGGCCTGCTCTGGTGCCTGGC
CTCGCGCCGCCGTGTATCGCCCCGCCCTGGGCGGCAAGGCTGGCCCGGTCGGCACCAGTTGCGTGAGCGG
AAAGATGGCCGCTTCCCGGCCCTGCTGCAGGGAGCTCAAAATGGAGGACGCGGCGCTCGGGAGAGCGGGC
GGGTGAGTCACCCACACAAAGGAAAAGGGCCTTTCCGTCCTCAGCCGTCGCTTCATGTGACTCCACGGAG
TACCGGGCGCCGTCCAGGCACCTCGATTAGTTCTCGAGCTTTTGGAGTACGTCGTCTTTAGGTTGGGGGG
AGGGGTTTTATGCGATGGAGTTTCCCCACACTGAGTGGGTGGAGACTGAAGTTAGGCCAGCTTGGCACTT
GATGTAATTCTCCTTGGAATTTGCCCTTTTTGAGTTTGGATCTTGGTTCATTCTCAAGCCTCAGACAGTG
GTTCAAAGTTTTTTTCTTCCATTTCAGGTGTCGTGAGAAGGGCGAATTCGACCCAAGTTTGTACAAAAAA
GCAGGCTCGCCACCATGGTGAGCAAGGGCGAGGAGCTGTTCACCGGGGTGGTGCCCATCCTGGTCGAGCT
GGACGGCGACGTAAACGGCCACAAGTTCAGCGTGAGGGGCGAGGGCGAGGGCGATGCCACCAACGGCAAG
CTGACCCTGAAGTTCATCTGCACCACCGGCAAGCTGCCCGTGCCCTGGCCCACCCTCGTGACCACCCTGA
GCCACGGCGTGCAGTGCTTCGCCCGCTACCCCGACCACATGAAGCAGCACGACTTCTTCAAGTCCGCCAT
GCCCGAAGGCTACGTCCAGGAGCGCACCATCTTCTTCAAGGACGACGGCACCTACAAGACCCGCGCCGAG
GTGAAGTTCGAGGGCGACACCCTAGTGAACCGCATCGAGCTGAAGGGCGTCGACTTCAAGGAGGACGGCA
ACATCCTGGGGCACAAGCTGGAGTACAACTTCAACAGCCACAACATCTATATCATGGCCGTCAAGCAGAA
GAACGGCATCAAGGTGAACTTCAAGATCCGCCACAACGTGGAGGACGGCAGCGTGCAGCTCGCCGACCAC
TACCAGCAGAACACCCCCATCGGCGACGGCCCCGTGCTGCTGCCCGACAGCCACTACCTGAGCACCCAGT
CCGTGCTGAGCAAAGACCCCAACGAGAAGCGCGATCACATGGTCCTGCTGGAGTTCCGCACCGCCGCCGG
GATCACTCTCGGCATGGACGAGCTGTACAAGTAATACCACCCAGCTTTCTTGTACAAAGTGGTACGCGTG
AATTCACTCCTCAGGTGCAGGCTGCCTATCAGAAGGTGGTGGCTGGTGTGGCCAATGCCCTGGCTCACAA
ATACCACTGAGATCTTTTTCCCTCTGCCAAAAATTATGGGGACATCATGAAGCCCCTTGAGCATCTGACT
TCTGGCTAATAAAGGAAATTTATTTTCATTGCAATAGTGTGTTGGAATTTTTTGTGTCTCTCACTCGGAA
GGACATATGGGAGGGCAAATCATTTAAAACATCAGAATGAGTATTTGGTTTAGAGTTTGGCAACATATGC
CCATATGCTGGCTGCCATGAACAAAGGTTGGCTATAAAGAGGTCATCAGTATATGAAACAGCCCCCTGCT
GTCCATTCCTTATTCCATAGAAAAGCCTTGACTTGAGGTTAGATTTTTTTTATATTTTGTTTTGTGTTAT
TTTTTTCTTTAACATCCCTAAAATTTTCCTTACATGTTTTACTAGCCAGATTTTTCCTCCTCTCCTGACT
ACTCCCAGTCATAGCTGTCCCTCTTCTCTTATGGAGATCCCTCGACCTGCAGCCCAAGCTTGGCGTAATC
ATGGTCATAGCTGTTTCCTGTGTGAAATTGTTATCCGCTCACAATTCCACACAACATACGAGCCGGAAGC
ATAAAGTGTAAAGCCTGGGGTGCCTAATGAGTGAGCTAACTCACATTAATTGCGTTGCGCTCACTGCCCG
CTTTCCAGTCGGGAAACCTGTCGTGCCAGCGGATCGACAGTACTAAGCTTGGTCTAATACCCAATCTCTC
GTCTTATCCAGATGTTTTATACGCCTCTGGCCCGTGTCTCAAAATCTCTGATGTTACATTGCACAAGATA
AAATAATATCATCATGAACAATAAAACTGTCTGCTTACATAAACAGTAATACAAGGGGTGTTATGAGCCA
TATTCAACGGGAAACGTCGAGGCCGCGATTAAATTCCAACATGGATGCTGATTTATATGGGTATAAATGG
GCTCGCGATAATGTCGGGCAATCAGGTGCGACAATCTATCGCTTGTATGGGAAGCCCGATGCGCCAGAGT
TGTTTCTGAAACATGGCAAAGGTAGCGTTGCCAATGATGTTACAGATGAGATGGTCAGACTAAACTGGCT
GACGGAATTTATGCCTCTTCCGACCATCAAGCATTTTATCCGTACTCCTGATGATGCATGGTTACTCACC
ACTGCGATCCCCGGAAAAACAGCATTCCAGGTATTAGAAGAATATCCTGATTCAGGTGAAAATATTGTTG
ATGCGCTGGCAGTGTTCCTGCGCCGGTTGCATTCGATTCCTGTTTGTAATTGTCCTTTTAACAGCGATCG
CGTATTTCGTCTCGCTCAGGCGCAATCACGAATGAATAACGGTTTGGTTGATGCGAGTGATTTTGATGAC
GAGCGTAATGGCTGGCCTGTTGAACAAGTCTGGAAAGAAATGCATAAACTTTTGCCATTCTCACCGGATT
CAGTCGTCACTCATGGTGATTTCTCACTTGATAACCTTATTTTTGACGAGGGGAAATTAATAGGTTGTAT
TGATGTTGGACGAGTCGGAATCGCAGACCGATACCAGGATCTTGCCATCCTATGGAACTGCCTCGGTGAG
TTTTCTCCTTCATTACAGAAACGGCTTTTTCAAAAATATGGTATTGATAATCCTGATATGAATAAATTGC
AGTTTCATTTGATGCTCGATGAGTTTTTCTAATCAGAATTGGTTAATTGGTTGTAACACTGGCAGAGCAT
TACGCTGACTTGACGGGACGGCGCAAGCTCATGACCAAAATCCCTTAACGTGAGTTACGCGTCGTTCCAC
TGAGCGTCAGAGGTATCACTAGTATTACAGAGGTAAGTTATAACAGTCGCCTAACCC
Features (pLannotate 1.2.2; 28 found; start..end, strand, type, name):
     87..675     -  rep_origin     ori: high-copy-number ColE1/pMB1/pBR322/pUC origin of replication
    846..1706    -  CDS            AmpR: β-lactamase; bla; confers resistance to ampicillin, carbenicillin, and related antibiotics
   1707..1778    -  promoter       AmpR promoter: bla
   1857..2456    +  CDS            PuroR: puromycin N-acetyltransferase; pac from Streptomyces alboniger; confers resistance to puromycin
   2461..2541    +  CDS            HBB (fragment): HBB_PONPY - Experimental evidence at transcript level: Swiss-Prot protein existence level 2. Involved in oxygen transport from the lung to the various peripheral tissues. From Pongo pygmaeus (Bornean orangutan).
   2612..2667    +  polyA_signal   β-globin poly(A) signal: rabbit β-globin polyadenylation signal (Gil and Proudfoot, 1987)
   3646..3666    +  protein_bind   attB4: mutant version of attB; core recombination site for the Gateway® BP reaction BP Clonase™
   3734..3945    +  promoter       EF-1α core promoter: core promoter for human elongation factor EF-1α
   3946..4884    +  intron         EF-1α intron A: intron upstream of the start codon of human EF-1α
   4911..4931    +  protein_bind   attB1: mutant version of attB; core recombination site for the Gateway® BP reaction BP Clonase™
   4951..5646    +  CDS            mKate2: mKate2 is a basic (constitutively fluorescent) red fluorescent protein published in 2009, derived from Entacmaea quadricolor. It is reported to be a rapidly-maturing monomer with moderate acid sensitivity.
   5666..5690    -  protein_bind   attB2: mutant version of attB; recombination site for the Gateway® BP reaction BP Clonase™
   5838..5912    +  CDS            HBB (fragment): HBB_PONPY - Experimental evidence at transcript level: Swiss-Prot protein existence level 2. Involved in oxygen transport from the lung to the various peripheral tissues. From Pongo pygmaeus (Bornean orangutan).
   5983..6038    +  polyA_signal   β-globin poly(A) signal: rabbit β-globin polyadenylation signal (Gil and Proudfoot, 1987)
   6422..6447    +  misc_feature   SA: splice acceptor site
   7119..7139    +  protein_bind   attB4: mutant version of attB; core recombination site for the Gateway® BP reaction BP Clonase™
   7207..7418    +  promoter       EF-1α core promoter: core promoter for human elongation factor EF-1α
   7419..8357    +  intron         EF-1α intron A: intron upstream of the start codon of human EF-1α
   8384..8404    +  protein_bind   attB1: mutant version of attB; core recombination site for the Gateway® BP reaction BP Clonase™
   8415..9131    +  CDS            EBFP2: EBFP2 is a basic (constitutively fluorescent) blue fluorescent protein published in 2007, derived from Aequorea victoria. It is reported to be a rapidly-maturing monomer with moderate acid sensitivity.
   9139..9163    -  protein_bind   attB2: mutant version of attB; recombination site for the Gateway® BP reaction BP Clonase™
   9167..9247    +  CDS            HBB (fragment): HBB_PONPY - Experimental evidence at transcript level: Swiss-Prot protein existence level 2. Involved in oxygen transport from the lung to the various peripheral tissues. From Pongo pygmaeus (Bornean orangutan).
   9318..9373    +  polyA_signal   β-globin poly(A) signal: rabbit β-globin polyadenylation signal (Gil and Proudfoot, 1987)
   9756..9778    -  protein_bind   lac operator (fragment): The lac repressor binds to the lac operator to inhibit transcription in E. coli. This inhibition can be relieved by adding lactose or isopropyl-β-D-thiogalactopyranoside (IPTG). lac repressor encoded by lacI
   9782..9812    -  promoter       lac promoter: promoter for the E. coli lac operon
   9827..9848    -  protein_bind   CAP binding site: CAP binding activates transcription in the presence of cAMP. E. coli catabolite activator protein
   9861..9900    -  CDS            lacI (fragment): lac repressor; lacI; The lac repressor binds to the lac operator to inhibit transcription in E. coli. This inhibition can be relieved by adding lactose or isopropyl-β-D-thiogalactopyranoside (IPTG).
  10073..10882   +  CDS            KanR: aminoglycoside phosphotransferase; aph(3')-Ia; confers resistance to kanamycin in bacteria or G418 (Geneticin®) in eukaryotes
