[The description below was written by a language model from this plasmid's Addgene catalogue record and pLannotate feature annotations shown in this document.]
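Description:
LSB-hsa-miR-514a-5p is a mammalian expression, synthetic-biology plasmid of about 11 kb built on the Low Sensor Backbone (LSB). It reports the activity of the human microRNA hsa-miR-514a-5p by ratiometric fluorescence. It replicates in E. coli from a high-copy ColE1/pUC-type origin and carries both ampicillin (β-lactamase) and kanamycin (aph(3')-Ia) resistance genes, with dual selection listed in the record. A fragment of the lac promoter/operator region remains from the cloning backbone.

The payload consists of two parallel transcription units of matching design. Each is driven by the human EF-1α core promoter with its intron A and terminated by a rabbit β-globin polyadenylation signal. The coding sequences are flanked by Gateway attB4, attB1 and attB2 scars that reflect modular assembly. One unit expresses the red fluorescent protein mKate2, and according to the record the hsa-miR-514a-5p target lies in its 3' UTR. The target itself is not annotated in the feature table, though an unannotated stretch lies between mKate2 and its poly(A) region. The other unit expresses EBFP2 without a target and serves as an internal normaliser for delivery and expression level. When the miRNA is active in transfected cells, mKate2 is repressed relative to EBFP2, so the red-to-blue ratio reads out miRNA activity.

A puromycin N-acetyltransferase gene with its own β-globin poly(A) signal allows puromycin selection of mammalian cells, but no promoter is annotated for it. The depositor notes that the repeated poly(A) elements make the plasmid inherently unstable. The physical plasmid also differs slightly from the depositor sequence, with short insertions flanking the puromycin coding region that do not impair selection.
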