Addgene plasmid #103598: LSB-hsa-miR-514a-5p
Purpose: Used to sense miRNA activity using fluorescence based tools. hsa-miR-514a-5p target in 3' UTR of of mKate. miRNA activity can be measured by the repression of mKate2 relative to EBFP2 fluorescent proteins . Plasmid is inherently unstable; please see Depositor Comments
Depositing lab: Ron Weiss. Depositing organization: Massachusetts Institute of Technology. Publication: A mixed antagonistic/synergistic miRNA repression model enables accurate predictions of multi-input miRNA sensor activity. Gam JJ, Babb J, Weiss R. Nat Commun. 2018 Jun 22;9(1):2430. doi: 10.1038/s41467-018-04575-0. PubMed 29934631.
Backbone
  Vector backbone: Low Sensor Backbone (LSB)
  Vector type: Mammalian Expression, Synthetic Biology
Growth in bacteria
  Bacterial resistance: Ampicillin and Kanamycin, 100 & 50 μg/mL
  Growth temperature: 30°C
  Growth strain: NEB Stable
  Copy number: High Copy
Gene/Insert
  Gene/Insert name: hsa-miR-514a-5p target
  Species: H. sapiens (human)
  Promoter: EF-1a
  Cloning method: Gibson Cloning
Terms and licenses: Academic/Nonprofit Terms; Industry Terms: Not Available to Industry
Depositor comments: Please note that this plasmid is inherently unstable due to a repeating poly A element. We recommend performing a diagnostic digest on multiple colonies upon receipt. The depositors would like to note the presence of several discrepancies between the depositor sequence and physical plasmid sequence. In particular, the sequences upstream and downstream of the puromycin coding region have 10 bp insertions which do not affect the ability to perform puromycin selection. The sequences for those regions within the physical plasmids are as follows: Upstream of Puro: GAATTCGACCGCCTGTCTCAAGGTGCCACC; Downstream of Puro: GCTTTGAGACTACGCGTGAATTCACTCCTC. Please contact if you are interested in this plasmid prior to placing an order.
How to cite: LSB-hsa-miR-514a-5p was a gift from Ron Weiss (Addgene plasmid # 103598 ; http://n2t.net/addgene:103598 ; RRID:Addgene_103598)
