>Addgene plasmid #103598 | LSB-hsa-miR-514a-5p | depositor partial sequence | sequence record 196245 | hsa-miR-514a-5p target
CATGATTGTCACTCTCCAGAGTA
